>Addgene plasmid #77504 | AKT2 gRNA (BRDN0001147236) | addgene full sequence | sequence record 187892 | Addgene Assembled Sequence
CCCGGGTGCAAAGATGGATAAAGTTTTAAACAGAGAGGAATCTTTGCAGCTAATGGACCTTCTAGGTCTT
GAAAGGAGTGGGAATTGGCTCCGGTGCCCGTCAGTGGGCAGAGCGCACATCGCCCACAGTCCCCGAGAAG
TTGGGGGGAGGGGTCGGCAATTGATCCGGTGCCTAGAGAAGGTGGCGCGGGGTAAACTGGGAAAGTGATG
TCGTGTACTGGCTCCGCCTTTTTCCCGAGGGTGGGGGAGAACCGTATATAAGTGCAGTAGTCGCCGTGAA
CGTTCTTTTTCGCAACGGGTTTGCCGCCAGAACACAGGTAAGTGCCGTGTGTGGTTCCCGCGGGCCTGGC
CTCTTTACGGGTTATGGCCCTTGCGTGCCTTGAATTACTTCCACCTGGCTGCAGTACGTGATTCTTGATC
CCGAGCTTCGGGTTGGAAGTGGGTGGGAGAGTTCGAGGCCTTGCGCTTAAGGAGCCCCTTCGCCTCGTGC
TTGAGTTGAGGCCTGGCCTGGGCGCTGGGGCCGCCGCGTGCGAATCTGGTGGCACCTTCGCGCCTGTCTC
GCTGCTTTCGATAAGTCTCTAGCCATTTAAAATTTTTGATGACCTGCTGCGACGCTTTTTTTCTGGCAAG
ATAGTCTTGTAAATGCGGGCCAAGATCTGCACACTGGTATTTCGGTTTTTGGGGCCGCGGGCGGCGACGG
GGCCCGTGCGTCCCAGCGCACATGTTCGGCGAGGCGGGGCCTGCGAGCGCGGCCACCGAGAATCGGACGG
GGGTAGTCTCAAGCTGGCCGGCCTGCTCTGGTGCCTGGCCTCGCGCCGCCGTGTATCGCCCCGCCCTGGG
CGGCAAGGCTGGCCCGGTCGGCACCAGTTGCGTGAGCGGAAAGATGGCCGCTTCCCGGCCCTGCTGCAGG
GAGCTCAAAATGGAGGACGCGGCGCTCGGGAGAGCGGGCGGGTGAGTCACCCACACAAAGGAAAAGGGCC
TTTCCGTCCTCAGCCGTCGCTTCATGTGACTCCACGGAGTACCGGGCGCCGTCCAGGCACCTCGATTAGT
TCTCGAGCTTTTGGAGTACGTCGTCTTTAGGTTGGGGGGAGGGGTTTTATGCGATGGAGTTTCCCCACAC
TGAGTGGGTGGAGACTGAAGTTAGGCCAGCTTGGCACTTGATGTAATTCTCCTTGGAATTTGCCCTTTTT
GAGTTTGGATCTTGGTTCATTCTCAAGCCTCAGACAGTGGTTCAAAGTTTTTTTCTTCCATTTCAGGTGT
CGTGACGTACGGCCACCATGACCGAGTACAAGCCCACGGTGCGCCTCGCCACCCGCGACGACGTCCCCAG
GGCCGTACGCACCCTCGCCGCCGCGTTCGCCGACTACCCCGCCACGCGCCACACCGTCGATCCGGACCGC
CACATCGAGCGGGTCACCGAGCTGCAAGAACTCTTCCTCACGCGCGTCGGGCTCGACATCGGCAAGGTGT
GGGTCGCGGACGACGGCGCCGCCGTGGCGGTCTGGACCACGCCGGAGAGCGTCGAAGCGGGGGCGGTGTT
CGCCGAGATCGGCCCGCGCATGGCCGAGTTGAGCGGTTCCCGGCTGGCCGCGCAGCAACAGATGGAAGGC
CTCCTGGCGCCGCACCGGCCCAAGGAGCCCGCGTGGTTCCTGGCCACCGTCGGAGTCTCGCCCGACCACC
AGGGCAAGGGTCTGGGCAGCGCCGTCGTGCTCCCCGGAGTGGAGGCGGCCGAGCGCGCCGGGGTGCCCGC
CTTCCTGGAGACCTCCGCGCCCCGCAACCTCCCCTTCTACGAGCGGCTCGGCTTCACCGTCACCGCCGAC
GTCGAGGTGCCCGAAGGACCGCGCACCTGGTGCATGACCCGCAAGCCCGGTGCCTGAACGCGTTAAGTCG
ACAATCAACCTCTGGATTACAAAATTTGTGAAAGATTGACTGGTATTCTTAACTATGTTGCTCCTTTTAC
GCTATGTGGATACGCTGCTTTAATGCCTTTGTATCATGCTATTGCTTCCCGTATGGCTTTCATTTTCTCC
TCCTTGTATAAATCCTGGTTGCTGTCTCTTTATGAGGAGTTGTGGCCCGTTGTCAGGCAACGTGGCGTGG
TGTGCACTGTGTTTGCTGACGCAACCCCCACTGGTTGGGGCATTGCCACCACCTGTCAGCTCCTTTCCGG
GACTTTCGCTTTCCCCCTCCCTATTGCCACGGCGGAACTCATCGCCGCCTGCCTTGCCCGCTGCTGGACA
GGGGCTCGGCTGTTGGGCACTGACAATTCCGTGGTGTTGTCGGGGAAATCATCGTCCTTTCCTTGGCTGC
TCGCCTGTGTTGCCACCTGGATTCTGCGCGGGACGTCCTTCTGCTACGTCCCTTCGGCCCTCAATCCAGC
GGACCTTCCTTCCCGCGGCCTGCTGCCGGCTCTGCGGCCTCTTCCGCGTCTTCGCCTTCGCCCTCAGACG
AGTCGGATCTCCCTTTGGGCCGCCTCCCCGCGTCGACTTTAAGACCAATGACTTACAAGGCAGCTGTAGA
TCTTAGCCACTTTTTAAAAGAAAAGGGGGGACTGGAAGGGCTAATTCACTCCCAACGAAGACAAGATCTG
CTTTTTGCTTGTACTGGGTCTCTCTGGTTAGACCAGATCTGAGCCTGGGAGCTCTCTGGCTAACTAGGGA
ACCCACTGCTTAAGCCTCAATAAAGCTTGCCTTGAGTGCTTCAAGTAGTGTGTGCCCGTCTGTTGTGTGA
CTCTGGTAACTAGAGATCCCTCAGACCCTTTTAGTCAGTGTGGAAAATCTCTAGCAGTACGTATAGTAGT
TCATGTCATCTTATTATTCAGTATTTATAACTTGCAAAGAAATGAATATCAGAGAGTGAGAGGAACTTGT
TTATTGCAGCTTATAATGGTTACAAATAAAGCAATAGCATCACAAATTTCACAAATAAAGCATTTTTTTC
ACTGCATTCTAGTTGTGGTTTGTCCAAACTCATCAATGTATCTTATCATGTCTGGCTCTAGCTATCCCGC
CCCTAACTCCGCCCATCCCGCCCCTAACTCCGCCCAGTTCCGCCCATTCTCCGCCCCATGGCTGACTAAT
TTTTTTTATTTATGCAGAGGCCGAGGCCGCCTCGGCCTCTGAGCTATTCCAGAAGTAGTGAGGAGGCTTT
TTTGGAGGCCTAGGGACGTACCCAATTCGCCCTATAGTGAGTCGTATTACGCGCGCTCACTGGCCGTCGT
TTTACAACGTCGTGACTGGGAAAACCCTGGCGTTACCCAACTTAATCGCCTTGCAGCACATCCCCCTTTC
GCCAGCTGGCGTAATAGCGAAGAGGCCCGCACCGATCGCCCTTCCCAACAGTTGCGCAGCCTGAATGGCG
AATGGG
[124 nt withheld, positions 3367-3490]
C
[91 nt withheld, positions 3492-3582]
A
[49 nt withheld, positions 3584-3632]
CCTTTGACGTTGGAGTCCACGTTCTTT
[37 nt withheld, positions 3660-3696]
ACCCTATCTCGGTCTATTCTTTTGATTTATAAGGGATTTTGCCGATTTCGGCCTATTGGTTAAAAAATGA
GCTGATTTAACAAAAATTTAACGCGAATTTTAACAAAATATTAACGCTTACAATTTAGGTGGCACTTTTC
GGGGAAATGTGCGCGGAACCCCTATTTGTTTATTTTTCTAAATACATTCAAATATGTATCCGCTCATGAG
ACAATAACCCTGATAAATGCTTCAATAATATTGAAAAAGGAAGAGTATGAGTATTCAACATTTCCGTGTC
GCCCTTATTCCCTTTTTTGCGGCATTTTGCCTTCCTGTTTTTGCTCACCCAGAAACGCTGGTGAAAGTAA
AAGATGCTGAAGATCAGTTGGGTGCACGAGTGGGTTACATCGAACTGGATCTCAACAGCGGTAAGATCCT
TGAGAGTTTTCGCCCCGAAGAACGTTTTCCAATGATGAGCACTTTTAAAGTTCTGCTATGTGGCGCGGTA
TTATCCCGTATTGACGCCGGGCAAGAGCAACTCGGTCGCCGCATACACTATTCTCAGAATGACTTGGTTG
AGTACTCACCAGTCACAGAAAAGCATCTTACGGATGGCATGACAGTAAGAGAATTATGCAGTGCTGCCAT
AACCATGAGTGATAACACTGCGGCCAACTTACTTCTGACAACGATCGGAGGACCGAAGGAGCTAACCGCT
TTTTTGCACAACATGGGGGATCATGTAACTCGCCTTGATCGTTGGGAACCGGAGCTGAATGAAGCCATAC
CAAACGACGAGCGTGACACCACGATGCCTGTAGCAATGGCAACAACGTTGCGCAAACTATTAACTGGCGA
ACTACTTACTCTAGCTTCCCGGCAACAATTAATAGACTGGATGGAGGCGGATAAAGTTGCAGGACCACTT
CTGCGCTCGGCCCTTCCGGCTGGCTGGTTTATTGCTGATAAATCTGGAGCCGGTGAGCGTGGGTCTCGCG
GTATCATTGCAGCACTGGGGCCAGATGGTAAGCCCTCCCGTATCGTAGTTATCTACACGACGGGGAGTCA
GGCAACTATGGATGAACGAAATAGACAGATCGCTGAGATAGGTGCCTCACTGATTAAGCATTGGTAACTG
TCAGACCAAGTTTACTCATATATACTTTAGATTGATTTAAAACTTCATTTTTAATTTAAAAGGATCTAGG
TGAAGATCCTTTTTGATAATCTCATGACCAAAATCCCTTAACGTGAGTTTTCGTTCCACTGAGCGTCAGA
CCCCGTAGAAAAGATCAAAGGATCTTCTTGAGATCCTTTTTTTCTGCGCGTAATCTGCTGCTTGCAAACA
AAAAAACCACCGCTACCAGCGGTGGTTTGTTTGCCGGATCAAGAGCTACCAACTCTTTTTCCGAAGGTAA
CTGGCTTCAGCAGAGCGCAGATACCAAATACTGTTCTTCTAGTGTAGCCGTAGTTAGGCCACCACTTCAA
GAACTCTGTAGCACCGCCTACATACCTCGCTCTGCTAATCCTGTTACCAGTGGCTGCTGCCAGTGGCGAT
AAGTCGTGTCTTACCGGGTTGGACTCAAGACGATAGTTACCGGATAAGGCGCAGCGGTCGGGCTGAACGG
GGGGTTCGTGCACACAGCCCAGCTTGGAGCGAACGACCTACACCGAACTGAGATACCTACAGCGTGAGCT
ATGAGAAAGCGCCACGCTTCCCGAAGGGAGAAAGGCGGACAGGTATCCGGTAAGCGGCAGGGTCGGAACA
GGAGAGCGCACGAGGGAGCTTCCAGGGGGAAACGCCTGGTATCTTTATAGTCCTGTCGGGTTTCGCCACC
TCTGACTTGAGCGTCGATTTTTGTGATGCTCGTCAGGGGGGCGGAGCCTATGGAAAAACGCCAGCAACGC
GGCCTTTTTACGGTTCCTGGCCTTTTGCTGGCCTTTTGCTCACATGTTCTTTCCTGCGTTATCCCCTGAT
TCTGTGGATAACCGTATTACCGCCTTTGAGTGAGCTGATACCGCTCGCCGCAGCCGAACGACCGAGCGCA
GCGAGTCAGTGAGCGAGGAAGCGGAAGAGCGCCCAATACGCAAACCGCCTCTCCCCGCGCGTTGGCCGAT
TCATTAATGCAGCTGGCACGACAGGTTTCCCGACTGGAAAGCGGGCAGTGAGCGCAACGCAATTAATGTG
AGTTAGCTCACTCATTAGGCACCCCAGGCTTTACACTTTATGCTTCCGGCTCGTATGTTGTGTGGAATTG
TGAGCGGATAACAATTTCACACAGGAAACAGCTATGACCATGATTACGCCAAGCGCGCAATTAACCCTCA
CTAAAGGGAACAAAAGCTGGAGCTGCAAGCTTAATGTAGTCTTATGCAATACTCTTGTAGTCTTGCAACA
TGGTAACGATGAGTTAGCAACATGCCTTACAAGGAGAGAAAAAGCACCGTGCATGCCGATTGGTGGAAGT
AAGGTGGTACGATCGTGCCTTATTAGGAAGGCAACAGACGGGTCTGACATGGATTGGACGAACCACTGAA
TTGCCGCATTGCAGAGATATTGTATTTAAGTGCCTAGCTCGATACATAAACGGGTCTCTCTGGTTAGACC
AGATCTGAGCCTGGGAGCTCTCTGGCTAACTAGGGAACCCACTGCTTAAGCCTCAATAAAGCTTGCCTTG
AGTGCTTCAAGTAGTGTGTGCCCGTCTGTTGTGTGACTCTGGTAACTAGAGATCCCTCAGACCCTTTTAG
TCAGTGTGGAAAATCTCTAGCAGTGGCGCCCGAACAGGGACTTGAAAGCGAAAGGGAAACCAGAGGAGCT
CTCTCGACGCAGGACTCGGCTTGCTGAAGCGCGCACGGCAAGAGGCGAGGGGCGGCGACTGGTGAGTACG
CCAAAAATTTTGACTAGCGGAGGCTAGAAGGAGAGAGATGGGTGCGAGAGCGTCAGTATTAAGCGGGGGA
GAATTAGATCGCGATGGGAAAAAATTCGGTTAAGGCCAGGGGGAAAGAAAAAATATAAATTAAAACATAT
AGTATGGGCAAGCAGGGAGCTAGAACGATTCGCAGTTAATCCTGGCCTGTTAGAAACATCAGAAGGCTGT
AGACAAATACTGGGACAGCTACAACCATCCCTTCAGACAGGATCAGAAGAACTTAGATCATTATATAATA
CAGTAGCAACCCTCTATTGTGTGCATCAAAGGATAGAGATAAAAGACACCAAGGAAGCTTTAGACAAGAT
AGAGGAAGAGCAAAACAAAAGTAAGACCACCGCACAGCAAGCGGCCGCTGATCTTCAGACCTGGAGGAGG
AGATATGAGGGACAATTGGAGAAGTGAATTATATAAATATAAAGTAGTAAAAATTGAACCATTAGGAGTA
GCACCCACCAAGGCAAAGAGAAGAGTGGTGCAGAGAGAAAAAAGAGCAGTGGGAATAGGAGCTTTGTTCC
TTGGGTTCTTGGGAGCAGCAGGAAGCACTATGGGCGCAGCGTCAATGACGCTGACGGTACAGGCCAGACA
ATTATTGTCTGGTATAGTGCAGCAGCAGAACAATTTGCTGAGGGCTATTGAGGCGCAACAGCATCTGTTG
CAACTCACAGTCTGGGGCATCAAGCAGCTCCAGGCAAGAATCCTGGCTGTGGAAAGATACCTAAAGGATC
AACAGCTCCTGGGGATTTGGGGTTGCTCTGGAAAACTCATTTGCACCACTGCTGTGCCTTGGAATGCTAG
TTGGAGTAATAAATCTCTGGAACAGATTTGGAATCACACGACCTGGATGGAGTGGGACAGAGAAATTAAC
AATTACACAAGCTTAATACACTCCTTAATTGAAGAATCGCAAAACCAGCAAGAAAAGAATGAACAAGAAT
TATTGGAATTAGATAAATGGGCAAGTTTGTGGAATTGGTTTAACATAACAAATTGGCTGTGGTATATAAA
ATTATTCATAATGATAGTAGGAGGCTTGGTAGGTTTAAGAATAGTTTTTGCTGTACTTTCTATAGTGAAT
AGAGTTAGGCAGGGATATTCACCATTATCGTTTCAGACCCACCTCCCAACCCCGAGGGGACCCAGAGAGG
GCCTATTTCCCATGATTCCTTCATATTTGCATATACGATACAAGGCTGTTAGAGAGATAATTAGAATTAA
TTTGACTGTAAACACAAAGATATTAGTACAAAATACGTGACGTAGAAAGTAATAATTTCTTGGGTAGTTT
GCAGTTTTAAAATTATGTTTTAAAATGGACTATCATATGCTTACCGTAACTTGAAAGTATTTCGATTTCT
TGGCTTTATATATCTTGTGGAAAGGACGAAACACCGCTCTTGAGTACTTGCACTCGGTTTTAGAGCTAGA
AATAGCAAGTTAAAATAAGGCTAGTCCGTTATCAACTTGAAAAAGTGGCACCGAGTCGGTGCTTTTTTAA
GCTTGGCGTAACTAGATCTTGAGACAAATGGCAGTATTCATCCACAATTTTAAAAGAAAAGGGGGGATTG
GGGGGTACAGTGCAGGGGAAAGAATAGTAGACATAATAGCAACAGACATACAAACTAAAGAATTACAAAA
ACAAATTACAAAAATTCAAAATTTTCGGGTTTATTACAGGGACAGCAGAGATCCACTTTGGCGCCGGCTC
GAGGGGG
Features (pLannotate 1.2.2; 29 found; start..end, strand, type, name):
     14..80      +  CDS            small t antigen (fragment): SV40 (simian virus 40) small t antigen
    106..317     +  promoter       EF-1α core promoter: core promoter for human elongation factor EF-1α
    318..1256    +  intron         EF-1α intron A: intron upstream of the start codon of human EF-1α
   1278..1877    +  CDS            PuroR (fragment): puromycin N-acetyltransferase; pac from Streptomyces; confers resistance to puromycin
   1893..2481    +  misc_feature   WPRE: woodchuck hepatitis virus posttranscriptional regulatory element
   2532..2551    +  misc_feature   cPPT/CTS (fragment): central polypurine tract and central termination sequence of HIV-1
   2553..2786    +  LTR            3' LTR (ΔU3): self-inactivating 3' long terminal repeat (LTR) from HIV-1
   2864..2985    +  polyA_signal   SV40 poly(A) signal: SV40 polyadenylation signal
   3025..3160    +  rep_origin     SV40 ori: SV40 origin of replication
   3181..3199    -  promoter       T7 promoter: promoter for bacteriophage T7 RNA polymerase
   3207..3362    +  CDS            lacZα (fragment): LacZα fragment of β-galactosidase; lacZ fragment
   3367..3795    +  rep_origin     f1 ori (sequence partly withheld): f1 bacteriophage origin of replication; arrow indicates direction of (+) strand synthesis
   3848..3952    +  promoter       AmpR promoter: bla
   3953..4813    +  CDS            AmpR: β-lactamase; bla; confers resistance to ampicillin, carbenicillin, and related antibiotics
   4984..5572    +  rep_origin     ori: high-copy-number ColE1/pMB1/pBR322/pUC origin of replication
   5755..5847    +  CDS            lacI (fragment): lac repressor; lacI; The lac repressor binds to the lac operator to inhibit transcription in E. coli. This inhibition can be relieved by adding lactose or isopropyl-β-D-thiogalactopyranoside (IPTG).
   5860..5881    +  protein_bind   CAP binding site: CAP binding activates transcription in the presence of cAMP. E. coli catabolite activator protein
   5896..5926    +  promoter       lac promoter: promoter for the E. coli lac operon
   5934..5950    +  protein_bind   lac operator: The lac repressor binds to the lac operator to inhibit transcription in E. coli. This inhibition can be relieved by adding lactose or isopropyl-β-D-thiogalactopyranoside (IPTG). lac repressor encoded by lacI
   5995..6013    +  promoter       T3 promoter: promoter for bacteriophage T3 RNA polymerase
   6041..6267    +  promoter       RSV promoter: Rous sarcoma virus enhancer/promoter
   6268..6448    +  LTR            5' LTR (truncated): truncated 5' long terminal repeat (LTR) from HIV-1
   6495..6620    +  misc_feature   HIV-1 Ψ: packaging signal of human immunodeficiency virus type 1
   6604..6967    +  CDS            HIV-1 gag (fragment): gag protein from human immunodeficiency virus 1; gag
   7113..7346    +  misc_feature   RRE: The Rev response element (RRE) of HIV-1 allows for Rev-dependent mRNA export from the nucleus to the cytoplasm.
   7723..7749    +  CDS            Rev (fragment): human immunodeficiency virus 1 (HIV-1) Rev protein; rev; enhances nuclear export of unspliced and incompletely spliced viral mRNAs
   7753..7993    +  promoter       U6 promoter: RNA polymerase III promoter for human U6 snRNA
   8023..8098    +  misc_RNA       gRNA scaffold: guide RNA scaffold for the Streptococcus pyogenes CRISPR/Cas9 system
   8154..8271    +  misc_feature   cPPT/CTS: central polypurine tract and central termination sequence of HIV-1
