[The description below was written by a language model from this plasmid's Addgene catalogue record and pLannotate feature annotations shown in this document.]
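Description:
AKT2 gRNA (BRDN0001147236) is a third-generation lentiviral single-guide RNA plasmid built on the lentiGuide-Puro backbone and designed to target human AKT2, the gene for the serine/threonine kinase also known as PKB-beta. The guide was designed against several AKT2 reference transcripts and belongs to a human kinome gRNA collection. In bacteria the 8.3 kb plasmid is maintained at high copy through a ColE1/pUC-type origin with ampicillin selection (AmpR, β-lactamase). The backbone also carries an f1 origin, an SV40 origin and poly(A) signal, and residual lac and T7/T3 promoter elements left over from the cloning vector.

The lentiviral transfer cassette begins with a chimeric RSV promoter fused to a truncated HIV-1 5' LTR, which makes genomic RNA production Tat-independent. It is followed by the Ψ packaging signal with a partial gag sequence and the Rev response element for nuclear export. A human U6 RNA polymerase III promoter then drives the AKT2-specific spacer fused to the Streptococcus pyogenes Cas9 guide scaffold. Downstream lie a cPPT/CTS element, which aids nuclear import of the viral genome, and an EF-1α core promoter with intron A that expresses puromycin N-acetyltransferase for selection of transduced mammalian cells. A WPRE enhances transcript expression, and the ΔU3 3' LTR makes the integrated provirus self-inactivating.

The plasmid does not encode Cas9, so it must be paired with a separate Cas9 vector such as lentiCas9-Blast or used in cells that already express Cas9. Its typical use is Cas9-mediated disruption of AKT2 in human cells after lentiviral delivery and puromycin selection.
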