Addgene plasmid #77504: AKT2 gRNA (BRDN0001147236)
Purpose: 3rd generation lentiviral gRNA plasmid targeting human AKT2
Depositing lab: John Doench & David Root. Depositing organization: Broad Institute. Publication: Optimized sgRNA design to maximize activity and minimize off-target effects of CRISPR-Cas9. Doench JG, Fusi N, Sullender M, Hegde M, Vaimberg EW, Donovan KF, Smith I, Tothova Z, Wilen C, Orchard R, Virgin HW, Listgarten J, Root DE. Nat Biotechnol. 2016 Jan 18. doi: 10.1038/nbt.3437. PubMed 26780180.
Backbone
  Vector backbone: lentiGuide-Puro
  Backbone manufacturer: Zhang Lab (Addgene plasmid # 52963)
  Vector type: Mammalian Expression, Lentiviral, CRISPR
  Selectable markers: Puromycin
Growth in bacteria
  Bacterial resistance: Ampicillin, 100 μg/mL
  Growth temperature: 37°C
  Growth strain: DH5alpha
  Copy number: High Copy
Gene/Insert
  Gene/Insert name: AKT2 (alt names: AKT2; NM_001243027.2)
  gRNA/shRNA sequence: CTCTTGAGTACTTGCACTCG
  Species: H. sapiens (human)
  Entrez Gene: AKT2 (a.k.a. HIHGHH, PKBB, PKBBETA, PRKBB, RAC-BETA)
  Promoter: hU6
  Cloning method: Unknown
  Sequencing primers: 5′ U6-F; 3′ pS2-R
Terms and licenses: Academic/Nonprofit Terms; Industry Terms: Not Available to Industry
Depositor comments: The gRNA was designed to target the following Genbank reference sequence(s): NM_001243027.2,NM_001243028.2,NM_001626.5. Note that this plasmid does NOT contain Cas9. It should be used in conjunction with lentiCas9-Blast (Addgene #52962) or otherwise with cell lines already expressing Cas9. Browse the full kinome gRNA library at http://www.addgene.org/pooled-library/broadgpp-human-kinome/ or visit http://www.broadinstitute.org/rnai/public/ for detailed protocols and information.
How to cite: AKT2 gRNA (BRDN0001147236) was a gift from John Doench & David Root (Addgene plasmid # 77504 ; http://n2t.net/addgene:77504 ; RRID:Addgene_77504)
