>Addgene plasmid #77504 | AKT2 gRNA (BRDN0001147236) | depositor partial sequence | sequence record 144964 | Target Sequence
CTCTTGAGTACTTGCACTCG
