>Addgene plasmid #77504 | AKT2 gRNA (BRDN0001147236) | addgene partial sequence | sequence record 187891 | hU6-F
AGAAAGTAATAATTTCTTGGGTAGTTTGCAGTTTTAAAATTATGTTTTAAAATGGACTATCATATGCTTA
CCGTAACTTGAAAGTATTTCGATTTCTTGGCTTTATATATCTTGTGGAAAGGACGAAACACCGCTCTTGA
GTACTTGCACTCGGTTTTAGAGCTAGAAATAGCAAGTTAAAATAAGGCTAGTCCGTTATCAACTTGAAAA
AGTGGCACCGAGTCGGTGCTTTTTTAAGCTTGGCGTAACTAGATCTTGAGACAAATGGCAGTATTCATCC
ACAATTTTAAAAGAAAAGGGGGGATTGGGGGGTACAGTGCAGGGGAAAGAATAGTAGACATAATAGCAAC
AGACATACAAACTAAAGAATTACAAAAACAAATTACAAAAATTCAAAATTTTCGGGTTTATTACAGGGAC
AGCAGAGATCCACTTTGGCGCCGGCTCGAGGGGGCCCGGGTGCAAAGATGGATAAAGTTTTAAACAGAGA
GGAATCTTTGCAGCTAATGGACCTTCTAGGTCTTGAAAGGAGTGGGAATTGGCTCCGGTGCCCGTCAGTG
GGCAGAGCGC
